>Addgene plasmid #31015 | pNN9 | depositor full sequence | sequence record 14219 | Author sequence
CTGCATTAATGAATCGGCCAACGCGCGGGGAGAGGCGGTTTGCGTATTGGGCGCTCTTCCGCTTCCTCGC
TCACTGACTCGCTGCGCTCGGTCGTTCGGCTGCGGCGAGCGGTATCAGCTCACTCAAAGGCGGTAATACG
GTTATCCACAGAATCAGGGGATAACGCAGGAAAGAACATGAATTAATTCTCATGTTTGACAGCTTATCAT
CGATTAGCTTTAATGCGGTAGTTTATCACAGTTAAATTGCTAACGCAGTCAGGCACCGTGTATGAAATCT
AACAATGCGCTCATCGTCATCCTCGGCACCGTCACCCTGGATGCTGTAGGCATAGGCTTGGTTATGCCGG
TACTGCCGGGCCTCTTGCGGGATATCGTCCATTCCGACAGCATCGCCAGTCACTATGGCGTGCTGCTAGC
GCTATATGCGTTGATGCAATTTCTATGCGCACCCGTTCTCGGAGCACTGTCCGACCGCTTTGGCCGCCGC
CCAGTCCTGCTCGCTTCGCTACTTGGAGCCACTATCGACTACGCGATCATGGCGACCACACCCGTCCTGT
GGATTCTCTACGCCGGACGCATCGTGGCCGGCATCACCGGCGCCACAGGTGCGGTTGCTGGCGCCTATAT
CGCCGACATCACCGATGGGGAAGATCGGGCTCGCCACTTCGGGCTCATGAGCGCTTGTTTCGGCGTGGGT
ATGGTGGCAGGCCCCGTGGCCGGGGGACTGTTGGGCGCCATCTCCTTACATGCACCATTCCTTGCGGCGG
CGGTGCTCAACGGCCTCAACCTACTACTGGGCTGCTTCCTAATGCAGGAGTCGCATAAGGGAGAGCGCCG
ACCCATGCCCTTGAGAGCCTTCAACCCAGTCAGCTCCTTCCGGTGGGCGCGGGGCATGACTATCGTCGCC
GCACTTATGACTGTCTTCTTTATCATGCAACTCGTAGGACAGGTGCCGGCAGCGCTCTGGGTCATTTTCG
GCGAGGACCGCTTTCGCTGGAGCGCGACGATGATCGGCCTGTCGCTTGCGGTATTCGGAATCTTGCACGC
CCTCGCTCAAGCCTTCGTCACTGGTCCCGCCACCAAACGTTTCGGCGAGAAGCAGGCCATTATCGCCGGC
ATGGCGGCCGACGCGCTGGGCTACGTCTTGCTGGCGTTCGCGACGCGAGGCTGGATGGCCTTCCCCATTA
TGATTCTTCTCGCTTCCGGCGGCATCGGGATGCCCGCGTTGCAGGCCATGCTGTCCAGGCAGGTAGATGA
CGACCATCAGGGACAGCTTCAAGGATCGCTCGCGGCTCTTACCAGCCTAACTTCGATCATTGGACCGCTG
ATCGTCACGGCGATTTATGCCGCCTCGGCGAGCACATGGAACGGGTTGGCATGGATTGTAGGCGCCGCCC
TATACCTTGTCTGCCTCCCCGCGTTGCGTCGCGGTGCATGGAGCCGGGCCACCTCGACCTGAATGGAAGC
CGGCGGCACCTCGCTAACGGATTCACCACTCCAAGAATTGGAGCCAATCAATTCTTGCGGAGAACTGTGA
ATGCGCAAACCAACCCTTGATCGGGGAAGAACAGTATGTCGAGCTATTTTTTGACTTACTGGGGATCAAG
CCTGATTGGGAGAAAATAAAATATCCCCTATAGTGAGTCGTATTACATGGTCATAGCTGTTTCCTGGCAG
CTCTGGCCCGTGTCTCAAAATCTCTGATGTTACATTGCACAAGATAAAAATATATCATCATGCCTCCTCT
AGAGGTCTCCTCGAAACGGTGCAGCGGCTGTTGCCGGTGCTGTGCCAGGACCATGGCCTGACCCCGGACC
AAGTGGTGGCTATCGCCAGCAACAATGGCGGCAAGCAAGCGCTCGGAGACCCTCGAGCCACCCATGACCA
AAATCCCTTAACGTGAGTTACGCGTCGTTCCACTGAGCGTCAGACCCCGTAGAAAAGATCAAAGGATCTT
CTTGAGATCCTTTTTTTCTGCGCGTAATCTGCTGCTTGCAAACAAAAAAACCACCGCTACCAGCGGTGGT
TTGTTTGCCGGATCAAGAGCTACCAACTCTTTTTCCGAAGGTAACTGGCTTCAGCAGAGCGCAGATACCA
AATACTGTTCTTCTAGTGTAGCCGTAGTTAGGCCACCACTTCAAGAACTCTGTAGCACCGCCTACATACC
TCGCTCTGCTAATCCTGTTACCAGTGGCTGCTGCCAGTGGCGATAAGTCGTGTCTTACCGGGTTGGACTC
AAGACGATAGTTACCGGATAAGGCGCAGCGGTCGGGCTGAACGGGGGGTTCGTGCACACAGCCCAGCTTG
GAGCGAACGACCTACACCGAACTGAGATACCTACAGCGTGAGCTATGAGAAAGCGCCACGCTTCCCGAAG
GGAGAAAGGCGGACAGGTATCCGGTAAGCGGCAGGGTCGGAACAGGAGAGCGCACGAGGGAGCTTCCAGG
GGGAAACGCCTGGTATCTTTATAGTCCTGTCGGGTTTCGCCACCTCTGACTTGAGCGTCGATTTTTGTGA
TGCTCGTCAGGGGGGCGGAGCCTATGGAAAAACGCCAGCAACGCGGCCTTTTTACGGTTCCTGGCCTTTT
GCTGGCCTTTTGCTCACATGTTCTTTCCTGCGTTATCCCCTGATTCTGTGGATAACCGTATTACCGCCTT
TGAGTGAGCTGATACCGCTCGCCGCAGCCGAACGACCGAGCGCAGCGAGTCAGTGAGCGAGGAAGCGGAA
GAGCGCCCAATACGCAAACCGCCTCTCCCCGCGCGTTGGCCGATTCATTAATGCAGCTGGCACGACAGGT
TTCCCGACTGGAAAGCGGGCAGTGAGCGCAACGCAATTAATACGCGTACCGCTAGCCAGGAAGAGTTTGT
AGAAACGCAAAAAGGCCATCCGTCAGGATGGCCTTCTGCTTAGTTTGATGCCTGGCAGTTTATGGCGGGC
GTCCTGCCCGCCACCCTCCGGGCCGTTGCTTCACAACGTTCAAATCCGCTCCCGGCGGATTTGTCCTACT
CAGGAGAGCGTTCACCGACAAACAACAGATAAAACGAAAGGCCCAGTCTTCCGACTGAGCCTTTCGTTTT
ATTTGATGCCTGGCAGTTCCCTACTCTCGCGTT
Features (pLannotate 1.2.2; 10 found; start..end, strand, type, name):
      1..54      -  CDS            lacI (fragment): lac repressor; lacI; The lac repressor binds to the lac operator to inhibit transcription in E. coli. This inhibition can be relieved by adding lactose or isopropyl-β-D-thiogalactopyranoside (IPTG).
     56..180     -  rep_origin     RSF ori (fragment): Plasmids containing the RSF 1030 origin of replication can be propagated in E. coli cells that contain additional plasmids with compatible origins.
    196..224     +  promoter       tet promoter: E. coli promoter for tetracycline efflux protein gene
    272..1462    +  CDS            TcR: tetracycline efflux protein; tet; confers resistance to tetracycline
   1560..1634    +  CDS            KanR (fragment): aminoglycoside phosphotransferase; aphA-3; confers resistance to kanamycin
   1637..1655    -  promoter       T7 promoter: promoter for bacteriophage T7 RNA polymerase
   1962..2550    +  rep_origin     ori: high-copy-number ColE1/pMB1/pBR322/pUC origin of replication
   2733..2825    +  CDS            lacI (fragment): lac repressor; lacI; The lac repressor binds to the lac operator to inhibit transcription in E. coli. This inhibition can be relieved by adding lactose or isopropyl-β-D-thiogalactopyranoside (IPTG).
   2880..2907    -  terminator     rrnB T2 terminator: transcription terminator T2 from the E. coli rrnB gene
   3039..3082    +  terminator     rrnB T1 terminator: Escherichia coli rrnB; transcription terminator T1 from the E. coli rrnB gene
