[The description below was written by a language model from this plasmid's Addgene catalogue record and pLannotate feature annotations shown in this document.]
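Description:
pNN9 is a small bacterial cloning plasmid (about 3.1 kb) that serves as a module vector in a kit for assembling custom TAL effectors and TAL effector nucleases (TALENs). It is built on the pTC14 backbone and carries a single 118 bp insert, "repeat NN9", derived from a Xanthomonas oryzae TAL effector and cloned between XbaI and XhoI sites that both remain intact. By the naming convention of this system, the insert encodes one TAL repeat with the NN repeat-variable diresidue, which is generally associated with guanine recognition, and the number indicates that it is designed to occupy the ninth position in an ordered repeat array. The feature table does not annotate the repeat itself, and the record does not describe the flanking sites used for assembly.

The plasmid replicates at high copy in E. coli from a ColE1/pUC-type origin and is selected with tetracycline through a TcR efflux gene driven by its native tet promoter. The other annotated elements are short remnants of earlier vector construction and not functional units: fragments of lacI, a partial RSF origin and a small piece of a kanamycin resistance gene. A T7 promoter and rrnB T1 and T2 terminators are also present. No eukaryotic expression elements are recorded, consistent with a role purely as a source of a repeat module. Per the associated publication, such modules are combined with other repeat plasmids to build arrays of chosen DNA-binding specificity, which are then moved into TALEN or other TAL effector backbones for DNA targeting.
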