Addgene plasmid #31015: pNN9
Depositing lab: Adam Bogdanove & Daniel Voytas. Depositing organization: University of Minnesota. Publication: Efficient design and assembly of custom TALEN and other TAL effector-based constructs for DNA targeting. Cermak T, Doyle EL, Christian M, Wang L, Zhang Y, Schmidt C, Baller JA, Somia NV, Bogdanove AJ, Voytas DF. Nucleic Acids Res. 2011 Jul;39(12):e82. doi: 10.1093/nar/gkr218 PubMed 21493687.
Backbone
  Vector backbone: pTC14
  Backbone size w/o insert (bp): 2989
Growth in bacteria
  Bacterial resistance: Tetracycline, 10 μg/mL
  Growth temperature: 37°C
  Growth strain: DH5alpha
  Growth instructions: DH10B/LB+antibiotics
  Copy number: High Copy
Gene/Insert
  Gene/Insert name: repeat NN9
  Species: Xanthamonas oryzae
  Insert size (bp): 118
  Cloning method: Restriction Enzyme; 5′ cloning site XbaI (not destroyed); 3′ cloning site XhoI (not destroyed)
  Sequencing primers: 5′ pTC14_F2 (caagcctgattgggagaaaa)
Terms and licenses: Academic/Nonprofit Terms; Industry Terms: Not Available to Industry
How to cite: pNN9 was a gift from Adam Bogdanove & Daniel Voytas (Addgene plasmid # 31015 ; http://n2t.net/addgene:31015 ; RRID:Addgene_31015)
