>Addgene plasmid #31015 | pNN9 | addgene partial sequence | sequence record 35569 | 31015 with pTC14_F2 (caagcctgattgggagaaaa)
TGTTTCCTGGCAGCTCTGGCCCGTGTCTCAAAATCTCTGATGTTACATTGCACAAGATAAAAATATATCA
TCATGCCTCCTCTAGAGGTCTCCTCGAAACGGTGCAGCGGCTGTTGCCGGTGCTGTGCCAGGACCATGGC
CTGACCCCGGACCAAGTGGTGGCTATCGCCAGCAACAATGGCGGCAAGCAAGCGCTCGGAGACCCTCGAG
CCACCCATGACCAAAATCCCTTAACGTGAGTTACGCGTCGTTCCACTGAGCGTCAGACCCCGTAGAAAAG
ATCAAAGGATCTTCTTGAGATCCTTTTTTTCTGCGCGTAATCTGCTGCTTGCAAACAAAAAAACCACCGC
TACCAGCGGTGGTTTGTTTGCCGGATCAAGAGCTACCAACTCTTTTTCCGAAGGTAACTGGCTTCAGCAG
AGCGCAGATACCAAATACTGTTCTTCTAGTGTAGCCGTAGTTAGGCCACCACTTCAAGAACTCTGTAGCA
CCGCCTACATACCTCGCTCTGCTAATCCTGTTACCAGTGGCTGCTGCCAGTGGCGATAAGTCGTGTCTTA
CCGGGTTGGACTCAAGACGATAGTTACCGGATAAGGCGCAGCGGTCGGGCTGAACGGGGGGTTCGTGCAC
ACAGCCCAGCTTGGAGCGAACGACCTACACCGAACTGAGATACCTACAGCGTGAGCTATGAGAAAGCGCC
ACGCTTCCCGAAGGGAGAAAGGCGGACAGGTATCCGGTAAGCGGCAGGGTCGGAACAGGAGAGCGCACGA
GGGAGCTTCCAGGGGGAAACGCCTGGTATCTTTATAGTCCTGTCGGGTTTCGCCACCTCTGACTTGAGCG
TCGATTTTTGTGATGCTCGT
